Addgene plasmid #163380: 60-p3E_INTRON-EmptyRNAi
Purpose: (Empty Backbone) p3E-Vector (Gateway R2-L3) for Tol2-kit cloning. Vector for performing RNAi (gene silencing - knockdown) in zebrafish via cloning and expression of synthetic miR(s).
Depositing lab: Jean Giacomotto. Depositing organization: University of Queensland.
Backbone
  Vector backbone: p3E
  Vector type: RNAi
Growth in bacteria
  Bacterial resistance: Kanamycin, 50 μg/mL
  Growth temperature: 37°C
  Growth strain: DH5alpha
  Copy number: Unknown
Gene/Insert
  Cloning method: Gateway Cloning
Terms and licenses: Academic/Nonprofit Terms; Industry Terms: Not Available to Industry
How to cite: 60-p3E_INTRON-EmptyRNAi was a gift from Jean Giacomotto (Addgene plasmid # 163380 ; http://n2t.net/addgene:163380 ; RRID:Addgene_163380)
