[The description below was written by a language model from this plasmid's Addgene catalogue record and pLannotate feature annotations shown in this document.]
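Description:
60-p3E_INTRON-EmptyRNAi is a 3,668 bp Gateway 3′ entry clone (p3E, attR2–attL3 configuration) intended for multisite assembly with the Tol2kit system, and it serves as an empty backbone for microRNA-based gene knockdown in zebrafish. It is propagated in E. coli through a high-copy ColE1/pUC-type origin and selected with kanamycin via an aph(3′)-Ia resistance gene. Other backbone remnants include rrnB T1 and T2 terminators, which insulate the cassette from read-through transcription, short lacZα and lacI fragments, and a T7 promoter next to the recombination sites. The automated annotation labels the 3′ recombination site as an attL1 fragment overlapping an attB3 core. This is consistent with the attL3 site named in the catalogue entry.

Between the Gateway sites lies a rabbit β-globin intron that is split into two annotated fragments by the 5′ and 3′ flanking sequences of mouse miR-155. The short gap between these flanks is presumably where synthetic miR hairpins are cloned, and none is present in this empty version. The intron is followed by a short β-globin exon fragment and an SV40 polyadenylation signal, although the poly(A) signal is annotated on the opposite strand to the intron and miR-155 elements. The plasmid carries no eukaryotic promoter of its own. After LR recombination with a 5′ entry clone supplying a promoter, a middle entry clone (typically a reporter or other coding sequence) and a Tol2 destination vector, the intronic miR scaffold sits downstream of the expressed gene. Splicing would then release the intron for processing into mature silencing RNA, allowing tissue-specific knockdown to be coupled with marker expression in transgenic fish. The depositor and sequencing-derived records are the same length and show identical features in opposite orientations.
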