Features (pLannotate 1.2.2; 16 found; start..end, strand, type, name):
    121..213     +  CDS            lacI (fragment): lac repressor; lacI; The lac repressor binds to the lac operator to inhibit transcription in E. coli. This inhibition can be relieved by adding lactose or isopropyl-β-D-thiogalactopyranoside (IPTG).
    268..295     -  terminator     rrnB T2 terminator: transcription terminator T2 from the E. coli rrnB gene
    427..470     +  terminator     rrnB T1 terminator: Escherichia coli rrnB; transcription terminator T1 from the E. coli rrnB gene
    517..553     -  CDS            lacZα (fragment): LacZα fragment of β-galactosidase; lacZ fragment
    624..747     -  protein_bind   attR2: mutant version of attR; recombination site for the Gateway® LR reaction LR Clonase™
    773..1018    +  intron         β-globin intron (fragment): intron from rabbit β-globin gene
   1061..1087    +  ncRNA          5' miR-155: sequence upstream of the precursor of mouse miR-155 microRNA (Uva et al., 2013) miRNA
   1119..1160    +  ncRNA          3' miR-155: sequence downstream of the precursor of mouse miR-155 microRNA (Uva et al., 2013) miRNA
   1192..1518    +  intron         β-globin intron (fragment): intron from rabbit β-globin gene
   1516..1581    +  CDS            HBB (fragment): HBB_LEPEU - Experimental evidence at protein level: Swiss-Prot protein existence level 1. Involved in oxygen transport from the lung to the various peripheral tissues. From Lepus europaeus (European hare).
   1591..1725    -  polyA_signal   SV40 poly(A) signal: SV40 polyadenylation signal
   1777..1797    -  protein_bind   attB3: mutant version of attB; core recombination site for the Gateway® BP reaction BP Clonase™
   1788..1873    -  protein_bind   attL1 (fragment): mutant version of attL; recombination site for the Gateway® LR reaction LR Clonase™
   1910..1928    -  promoter       T7 promoter: promoter for bacteriophage T7 RNA polymerase
   2062..2871    +  CDS            KanR: aminoglycoside phosphotransferase; aph(3')-Ia; confers resistance to kanamycin in bacteria or G418 (Geneticin®) in eukaryotes
   3018..3606    +  rep_origin     ori: high-copy-number ColE1/pMB1/pBR322/pUC origin of replication
>Addgene plasmid #163380 | 60-p3E_INTRON-EmptyRNAi | depositor full sequence | sequence record 316662 | 60-p3E_INTRON-EmptyRNAi sequence 3668 bps
CTTTCCTGCGTTATCCCCTGATTCTGTGGATAACCGTATTACCGCCTTTGAGTGAGCTGATACCGCTCGC
CGCAGCCGAACGACCGAGCGCAGCGAGTCAGTGAGCGAGGAAGCGGAAGAGCGCCCAATACGCAAACCGC
CTCTCCCCGCGCGTTGGCCGATTCATTAATGCAGCTGGCACGACAGGTTTCCCGACTGGAAAGCGGGCAG
TGAGCGCAACGCAATTAATACGCGTACCGCTAGCCAGGAAGAGTTTGTAGAAACGCAAAAAGGCCATCCG
TCAGGATGGCCTTCTGCTTAGTTTGATGCCTGGCAGTTTATGGCGGGCGTCCTGCCCGCCACCCTCCGGG
CCGTTGCTTCACAACGTTCAAATCCGCTCCCGGCGGATTTGTCCTACTCAGGAGAGCGTTCACCGACAAA
CAACAGATAAAACGAAAGGCCCAGTCTTCCGACTGAGCCTTTCGTTTTATTTGATGCCTGGCAGTTCCCT
ACTCTCGCGTTAACGCTAGCATGGATGTTTTCCCAGTCACGACGTTGTAAAACGACGGCCAGTCTTAAGC
TCGGGCCCTGCAGCTCTAGAGCTCGAATTCTACAGGTCACTAATACCATCTAAGTAGTTGATTCATAGTG
ACTGCATATGTTGTGTTTTACAGTATTATGTAGTCTGTTTTTTATGCAAAATCTAATTTAATATATTGAT
ATTTATATCATTTTACGTTTCTCGTTCAACTTTCTTGTACAAAGTGGCTCGACCGATCCTGAGAACTTCA
GGGTGAGTTTGGGGACCCTTGATTGTTCTTTCTTTTTCGCTATTGTAAAATTCATGTTATATGGAGGGGG
CAAAGTTTTCAGGGTGTTGTTTAGAATGGGAAGATGTCCCTTGTATCACCATGGACCCTCATGATAATTT
TGTTTCTTTCACTTTCTACTCTGTTGACAACCATTGTCTCCTCTTATTTTCTTTTCATTTTCTGTAACTT
TTTCGTTAAACTTTAGCTTGCATTTGTAACGAATTTTTCGTCGATCGTTTAAAGGGAGGTAGTGAGTCGA
CCAGTGGATCCTGGAGGCTTGCTGAAGGCTGTATGCTTGAGACGGATCGCTAGCGATCCGTCTCACAGGA
CACAAGGCCTGTTACTAGCACTCACATGGAACAAATGGCCCAGATCTGGCCGCACTCGAGATATCTAGAC
CAAATTCACTTTTGTTTATTTGTCAGATTGTAAGTACTTTCTCTAATCACTTTTTTTTCAAGGCAATCAG
GGTATATTATATTGTACTTCAGCACAGTTTTAGAGAACAATTGTTATAATTAAATGATAAGGTAGAATAT
TTCTGCATATAAATTCTGGCTGGCGTGGAAATATTCTTATTGGTAGAAACAACTACACCCTGGTCATCAT
CCTGCCTTTCTCTTTATGGTTACAATGATATACACTGTTTGAGATGAGGATAAAATACTCTGAGTCCAAA
CCGGGCCCCTCTGCTAACCATGTTCATGCCTTCTTCTCTTTCCTACAGCTCCTGGGCAACGTGCTGGTTG
TTGTGCTGTCTCATCATTTTGGCAAAGAATTAATTCCTCGACGGATCGTAGATCCAGACATGATAAGATA
CATTGATGAGTTTGGACAAACCACAACTAGAATGCAGTGAAAAAAATGCTTTATTTGTGAAATTTGTGAT
GCTATTGCTTTATTTGTAACCATTATAAGCTGCAATAAACAAGTTAACAACAACAATTGCATTCATTTTA
TGTTTCAGGTTCAGGGGGAGGTGTGGCAACTTTATTATACAAAGTTGGCATTATAAAAAAGCATTGCTTA
TCAATTTGTTGCAACGAACAGGTCACTATCAGTCAAAATAAAATCATTATTTGGAGCTCCATGGTAGCGT
TAACGCGGCCGCGATATCCCCTATAGTGAGTCGTATTACATGGTCATAGCTGTTTCCTGGCAGCTCTGGC
CCGTGTCTCAAAATCTCTGATGTTACATTGCACAAGATAAAAATATATCATCATGAACAATAAAACTGTC
TGCTTACATAAACAGTAATACAAGGGGTGTTATGAGCCATATTCAACGGGAAACGTCGAGGCCGCGATTA
AATTCCAACATGGATGCTGATTTATATGGGTATAAATGGGCTCGCGATAATGTCGGGCAATCAGGTGCGA
CAATCTATCGCTTGTATGGGAAGCCCGATGCGCCAGAGTTGTTTCTGAAACATGGCAAAGGTAGCGTTGC
CAATGATGTTACAGATGAGATGGTCAGACTAAACTGGCTGACGGAATTTATGCCTCTTCCGACCATCAAG
CATTTTATCCGTACTCCTGATGATGCATGGTTACTCACCACTGCGATCCCCGGAAAAACAGCATTCCAGG
TATTAGAAGAATATCCTGATTCAGGTGAAAATATTGTTGATGCGCTGGCAGTGTTCCTGCGCCGGTTGCA
TTCGATTCCTGTTTGTAATTGTCCTTTTAACAGCGATCGCGTATTTCGCCTCGCTCAGGCGCAATCACGA
ATGAATAACGGTTTGGTTGATGCGAGTGATTTTGATGACGAGCGTAATGGCTGGCCTGTTGAACAAGTCT
GGAAAGAAATGCATAAACTTTTGCCATTCTCACCGGATTCAGTCGTCACTCATGGTGATTTCTCACTTGA
TAACCTTATTTTTGACGAGGGGAAATTAATAGGTTGTATTGATGTTGGACGAGTCGGAATCGCAGACCGA
TACCAGGATCTTGCCATCCTATGGAACTGCCTCGGTGAGTTTTCTCCTTCATTACAGAAACGGCTTTTTC
AAAAATATGGTATTGATAATCCTGATATGAATAAATTGCAGTTTCATTTGATGCTCGATGAGTTTTTCTA
ATCAGAATTGGTTAATTGGTTGTAACACTGGCAGAGCATTACGCTGACTTGACGGGACGGCGCAAGCTCA
TGACCAAAATCCCTTAACGTGAGTTACGCGTCGTTCCACTGAGCGTCAGACCCCGTAGAAAAGATCAAAG
GATCTTCTTGAGATCCTTTTTTTCTGCGCGTAATCTGCTGCTTGCAAACAAAAAAACCACCGCTACCAGC
GGTGGTTTGTTTGCCGGATCAAGAGCTACCAACTCTTTTTCCGAAGGTAACTGGCTTCAGCAGAGCGCAG
ATACCAAATACTGTCCTTCTAGTGTAGCCGTAGTTAGGCCACCACTTCAAGAACTCTGTAGCACCGCCTA
CATACCTCGCTCTGCTAATCCTGTTACCAGTGGCTGCTGCCAGTGGCGATAAGTCGTGTCTTACCGGGTT
GGACTCAAGACGATAGTTACCGGATAAGGCGCAGCGGTCGGGCTGAACGGGGGGTTCGTGCACACAGCCC
AGCTTGGAGCGAACGACCTACACCGAACTGAGATACCTACAGCGTGAGCATTGAGAAAGCGCCACGCTTC
CCGAAGGGAGAAAGGCGGACAGGTATCCGGTAAGCGGCAGGGTCGGAACAGGAGAGCGCACGAGGGAGCT
TCCAGGGGGAAACGCCTGGTATCTTTATAGTCCTGTCGGGTTTCGCCACCTCTGACTTGAGCGTCGATTT
TTGTGATGCTCGTCAGGGGGGCGGAGCCTATGGAAAAACGCCAGCAACGCGGCCTTTTTACGGTTCCTGG
CCTTTTGCTGGCCTTTTGCTCACATGTT
