Features (pLannotate 1.2.2; 16 found; start..end, strand, type, name):
      3..21      +  promoter       T7 promoter: promoter for bacteriophage T7 RNA polymerase
     58..143     +  protein_bind   attL1 (fragment): mutant version of attL; recombination site for the Gateway® LR reaction LR Clonase™
    134..154     +  protein_bind   attB3: mutant version of attB; core recombination site for the Gateway® BP reaction BP Clonase™
    206..340     +  polyA_signal   SV40 poly(A) signal: SV40 polyadenylation signal
    350..415     -  CDS            HBB (fragment): HBB_LEPEU - Experimental evidence at protein level: Swiss-Prot protein existence level 1. Involved in oxygen transport from the lung to the various peripheral tissues. From Lepus europaeus (European hare).
    413..739     -  intron         β-globin intron (fragment): intron from rabbit β-globin gene
    771..812     -  ncRNA          3' miR-155: sequence downstream of the precursor of mouse miR-155 microRNA (Uva et al., 2013) miRNA
    844..870     -  ncRNA          5' miR-155: sequence upstream of the precursor of mouse miR-155 microRNA (Uva et al., 2013) miRNA
    913..1158    -  intron         β-globin intron (fragment): intron from rabbit β-globin gene
   1184..1307    +  protein_bind   attR2: mutant version of attR; recombination site for the Gateway® LR reaction LR Clonase™
   1378..1414    +  CDS            lacZα (fragment): LacZα fragment of β-galactosidase; lacZ fragment
   1461..1504    -  terminator     rrnB T1 terminator: Escherichia coli rrnB; transcription terminator T1 from the E. coli rrnB gene
   1636..1663    +  terminator     rrnB T2 terminator: transcription terminator T2 from the E. coli rrnB gene
   1718..1810    -  CDS            lacI (fragment): lac repressor; lacI; The lac repressor binds to the lac operator to inhibit transcription in E. coli. This inhibition can be relieved by adding lactose or isopropyl-β-D-thiogalactopyranoside (IPTG).
   1993..2581    -  rep_origin     ori: high-copy-number ColE1/pMB1/pBR322/pUC origin of replication
   2728..3537    -  CDS            KanR: aminoglycoside phosphotransferase; aph(3')-Ia; confers resistance to kanamycin in bacteria or G418 (Geneticin®) in eukaryotes
>Addgene plasmid #163380 | 60-p3E_INTRON-EmptyRNAi | addgene full sequence | sequence record 322413 | Addgene NGS Result
TGTAATACGACTCACTATAGGGGATATCGCGGCCGCGTTAACGCTACCATGGAGCTCCAAATAATGATTT
TATTTTGACTGATAGTGACCTGTTCGTTGCAACAAATTGATAAGCAATGCTTTTTTATAATGCCAACTTT
GTATAATAAAGTTGCCACACCTCCCCCTGAACCTGAAACATAAAATGAATGCAATTGTTGTTGTTAACTT
GTTTATTGCAGCTTATAATGGTTACAAATAAAGCAATAGCATCACAAATTTCACAAATAAAGCATTTTTT
TCACTGCATTCTAGTTGTGGTTTGTCCAAACTCATCAATGTATCTTATCATGTCTGGATCTACGATCCGT
CGAGGAATTAATTCTTTGCCAAAATGATGAGACAGCACAACAACCAGCACGTTGCCCAGGAGCTGTAGGA
AAGAGAAGAAGGCATGAACATGGTTAGCAGAGGGGCCCGGTTTGGACTCAGAGTATTTTATCCTCATCTC
AAACAGTGTATATCATTGTAACCATAAAGAGAAAGGCAGGATGATGACCAGGGTGTAGTTGTTTCTACCA
ATAAGAATATTTCCACGCCAGCCAGAATTTATATGCAGAAATATTCTACCTTATCATTTAATTATAACAA
TTGTTCTCTAAAACTGTGCTGAAGTACAATATAATATACCCTGATTGCCTTGAAAAAAAAGTGATTAGAG
AAAGTACTTACAATCTGACAAATAAACAAAAGTGAATTTGGTCTAGATATCTCGAGTGCGGCCAGATCTG
GGCCATTTGTTCCATGTGAGTGCTAGTAACAGGCCTTGTGTCCTGTGAGACGGATCGCTAGCGATCCGTC
TCAAGCATACAGCCTTCAGCAAGCCTCCAGGATCCACTGGTCGACTCACTACCTCCCTTTAAACGATCGA
CGAAAAATTCGTTACAAATGCAAGCTAAAGTTTAACGAAAAAGTTACAGAAAATGAAAAGAAAATAAGAG
GAGACAATGGTTGTCAACAGAGTAGAAAGTGAAAGAAACAAAATTATCATGAGGGTCCATGGTGATACAA
GGGACATCTTCCCATTCTAAACAACACCCTGAAAACTTTGCCCCCTCCATATAACATGAATTTTACAATA
GCGAAAAAGAAAGAACAATCAAGGGTCCCCAAACTCACCCTGAAGTTCTCAGGATCGGTCGAGCCACTTT
GTACAAGAAAGTTGAACGAGAAACGTAAAATGATATAAATATCAATATATTAAATTAGATTTTGCATAAA
AAACAGACTACATAATACTGTAAAACACAACATATGCAGTCACTATGAACCAACTACTTAGATGGTATTA
GTGACCTGTAGAATTCGAGCTCTAGAGCTGCAGGGCCCGAGCTTAAGACTGGCCGTCGTTTTACAACGTC
GTGACTGGGAAAACATCCATGCTAGCGTTAACGCGAGAGTAGGGAACTGCCAGGCATCAAATAAAACGAA
AGGCTCAGTCGGAAGACTGGGCCTTTCGTTTTATCTGTTGTTTGTCGGTGAACGCTCTCCTGAGTAGGAC
AAATCCGCCGGGAGCGGATTTGAACGTTGTGAAGCAACGGCCCGGAGGGTGGCGGGCAGGACGCCCGCCA
TAAACTGCCAGGCATCAAACTAAGCAGAAGGCCATCCTGACGGATGGCCTTTTTGCGTTTCTACAAACTC
TTCCTGGCTAGCGGTACGCGTATTAATTGCGTTGCGCTCACTGCCCGCTTTCCAGTCGGGAAACCTGTCG
TGCCAGCTGCATTAATGAATCGGCCAACGCGCGGGGAGAGGCGGTTTGCGTATTGGGCGCTCTTCCGCTT
CCTCGCTCACTGACTCGCTGCGCTCGGTCGTTCGGCTGCGGCGAGCGGTATCAGCTCACTCAAAGGCGGT
AATACGGTTATCCACAGAATCAGGGGATAACGCAGGAAAGAACATGTGAGCAAAAGGCCAGCAAAAGGCC
AGGAACCGTAAAAAGGCCGCGTTGCTGGCGTTTTTCCATAGGCTCCGCCCCCCTGACGAGCATCACAAAA
ATCGACGCTCAAGTCAGAGGTGGCGAAACCCGACAGGACTATAAAGATACCAGGCGTTTCCCCCTGGAAG
CTCCCTCGTGCGCTCTCCTGTTCCGACCCTGCCGCTTACCGGATACCTGTCCGCCTTTCTCCCTTCGGGA
AGCGTGGCGCTTTCTCATAGCTCACGCTGTAGGTATCTCAGTTCGGTGTAGGTCGTTCGCTCCAAGCTGG
GCTGTGTGCACGAACCCCCCGTTCAGCCCGACCGCTGCGCCTTATCCGGTAACTATCGTCTTGAGTCCAA
CCCGGTAAGACACGACTTATCGCCACTGGCAGCAGCCACTGGTAACAGGATTAGCAGAGCGAGGTATGTA
GGCGGTGCTACAGAGTTCTTGAAGTGGTGGCCTAACTACGGCTACACTAGAAGAACAGTATTTGGTATCT
GCGCTCTGCTGAAGCCAGTTACCTTCGGAAAAAGAGTTGGTAGCTCTTGATCCGGCAAACAAACCACCGC
TGGTAGCGGTGGTTTTTTTGTTTGCAAGCAGCAGATTACGCGCAGAAAAAAAGGATCTCAAGAAGATCCT
TTGATCTTTTCTACGGGGTCTGACGCTCAGTGGAACGACGCGTAACTCACGTTAAGGGATTTTGGTCATG
AGCTTGCGCCGTCCCGTCAAGTCAGCGTAATGCTCTGCCAGTGTTACAACCAATTAACCAATTCTGATTA
GAAAAACTCATCGAGCATCAAATGAAACTGCAATTTATTCATATCAGGATTATCAATACCATATTTTTGA
AAAAGCCGTTTCTGTAATGAAGGAGAAAACTCACCGAGGCAGTTCCATAGGATGGCAAGATCCTGGTATC
GGTCTGCGATTCCGACTCGTCCAACATCAATACAACCTATTAATTTCCCCTCGTCAAAAATAAGGTTATC
AAGTGAGAAATCACCATGAGTGACGACTGAATCCGGTGAGAATGGCAAAAGTTTATGCATTTCTTTCCAG
ACTTGTTCAACAGGCCAGCCATTACGCTCGTCATCAAAATCACTCGCATCAACCAAACCGTTATTCATTC
GTGATTGCGCCTGAGCGAGGCGAAATACGCGATCGCTGTTAAAAGGACAATTACAAACAGGAATCGAATG
CAACCGGCGCAGGAACACTGCCAGCGCATCAACAATATTTTCACCTGAATCAGGATATTCTTCTAATACC
TGGAATGCTGTTTTTCCGGGGATCGCAGTGGTGAGTAACCATGCATCATCAGGAGTACGGATAAAATGCT
TGATGGTCGGAAGAGGCATAAATTCCGTCAGCCAGTTTAGTCTGACCATCTCATCTGTAACATCATTGGC
AACGCTACCTTTGCCATGTTTCAGAAACAACTCTGGCGCATCGGGCTTCCCATACAAGCGATAGATTGTC
GCACCTGATTGCCCGACATTATCGCGAGCCCATTTATACCCATATAAATCAGCATCCATGTTGGAATTTA
ATCGCGGCCTCGACGTTTCCCGTTGAATATGGCTCATAACACCCCTTGTATTACTGTTTATGTAAGCAGA
CAGTTTTATTGTTCATGATGATATATTTTTATCTTGTGCAATGTAACATCAGAGATTTTGAGACACGGGC
CAGAGCTGCCAGGAAACAGCTATGACCA
